>Addgene plasmid #53616 | Zebrafish ArcLight Q175 | depositor full sequence | sequence record 83742 | Zebrafish ArcLight Q175 sequence 6955 bps
CGCCATTCTGCCTGGGGACGTCGGAGCTAGCTTGATTTAGGTGACACTATAGAATACAAGCTTCGCCACC
ATGGAGACGTCTGTGCATTTTAACCCTGGGTTAGATTCCAAAGAAGTTAATGGTAATTCGGTGAAAGAAG
AGGCAGAGGTGCAGATCGATGATGGAAAGGAAGAAACCAAAGACCCAGACACAATGTACCATCAGGTCCG
GAAAAAGATAACTCCTTTTGTGATGTCCTTTGGTTTTCGTGTTTTTGGCCTGGTACTGATCATCTTGGAC
ATCATTATGGTCATTGTGGACTTGTCTCTTTCTGAGAAGAGTCGTGATGTTGGAGGTGCACCGGAGACTG
TTTCTCTGGTCATCTCTTTCTTTTTTCTCATCGATGTATTGCTCCGTGTTTATGTGGAGGGATTCAAGGT
GTATTTCAGCTCAAAACTGAATATAGTAGATGCTTGTATTGTGGTCATTACTCTGGTGGTCACCATGATC
TACGCATTCTCCGATTTCTCAGGAGCCAGTCTGATTCCCCAGGTGGTGACATTCCTGAGGTCTCTGAGGA
TCCTAATTCTGGTACGCATCTTCAGACTGGCCTCGCAGGGAGATCCCATGAGTAAAGGAGAAGAACTTTT
CACTGGAGTTGTCCCAATTCTTGTTGAATTAGATGGTGATGTTAATGGGCACAAATTTTCTGTCAGTGGA
GAGGGTGAAGGTGATGCAACATACGGAAAACTTACCCTTAAATTTATTTGCACTACTGGAAAACTACCTG
TTCCATGGCCAACACTTGTCACTACTTTAACTTATGGTGTTCAATGCTTTTCAAGATACCCAGATCATAT
GAAACGGCATGACTTTTTCAAGAGTGCCATGCCCGAAGGTTATGTACAGGAAAGAACTATATTTTTCAAA
GATGACGGGAACTACAAGACACGTGCTGAAGTCAAGTTTGAAGGTGATACCCTTGTTAATAGAATCGAGT
TAAAAGGTATTGATTTTAAAGAAGATGGAAACATTCTTGGACACAAATTGGAATACAACTATAACGATCA
CCAGGTGTACATCATGGCAGACAAACAAAAGAATGGAATCAAAGCTAACTTCAAAATTAGACACAACATT
GAAGATGGAGGCGTTCAACTAGCAGACCATTATCAACAAAATACTCCAATTGGCGATGGGCCCGTCCTTT
TACCAGACAACCATTACCTGTTTACAACTTCTACTCTTTCGAAAGATCCCAACGAAAAGAGAGACCACAT
GGTCCTTCTTGAGTTTGTAACAGCTGATGGGATTACACATGGCATGGATGAACTATACAAATGATCTAGA
ACTATAGTGAGTCGTATTACGTAGATCCAGACATGATAAGATACATTGATGAGTTTGGACAAACCACAAC
TAGAATGCAGTGAAAAAAATGCTTTATTTGTGAAATTTGTGATGCTATTGCTTTATTTGTAACCATTATA
AGCTGCAATAAACAAGTTAACAACAACAATTGCATTCATTTTATGTTTCAGGTTCAGGGGGAGGTGTGGG
AGGTTTTTTAATTGATATCCGCGGCGCCAATGCATTGGGCCCGGTACCCTGTGGAATGTGTGTCAGTTAG
GGTGTGGAAAGTCCCCAGGCTCCCCAGCAGGCAGAAGTATGCAAAGCATGCATCTCAATTAGTCAGCAAC
CAGGTGTGGAAAGTCCCCAGGCTCCCCAGCAGGCAGAAGTATGCAAAGCATGCATCTCAATTAGTCAGCA
ACCATAGTCCCGCCCCTAACTCCGCCCATCCCGCCCCTAACTCCGCCCAGTTCCGCCCATTCTCCGCCCC
ATGGCTGACTAATTTTTTTTATTTATGCAGAGGCCGAGGCCGCCTCTGCCTCTGAGCTATTCCAGAAGTA
GTGAGGAGGCTTTTTTGGAGGCCTAGGCTTTTGCAAAAAGCTCCCGGGAGCTTGTATATCCATTTTCGGA
TCTGATCAGCACGTGATGAAAAAGCCTGAACTCACCGCGACGTCTGTCGAGAAGTTTCTGATCGAAAAGT
TCGACAGCGTCTCCGACCTGATGCAGCTCTCGGAGGGCGAAGAATCTCGTGCTTTCAGCTTCGATGTAGG
AGGGCGTGGATATGTCCTGCGGGTAAATAGCTGCGCCGATGGTTTCTACAAAGATCGTTATGTTTATCGG
CACTTTGCATCGGCCGCGCTCCCGATTCCGGAAGTGCTTGACATTGGGGAATTCAGCGAGAGCCTGACCT
ATTGCATCTCCCGCCGTGCACAGGGTGTCACGTTGCAAGACCTGCCTGAAACCGAACTGCCCGCTGTTCT
GCAGCCGGTCGCGGAGGCCATGGATGCGATCGCTGCGGCCGATCTTAGCCAGACGAGCGGGTTCGGCCCA
TTCGGACCGCAAGGAATCGGTCAATACACTACATGGCGTGATTTCATATGCGCGATTGCTGATCCCCATG
TGTATCACTGGCAAACTGTGATGGACGACACCGTCAGTGCGTCCGTCGCGCAGGCTCTCGATGAGCTGAT
GCTTTGGGCCGAGGACTGCCCCGAAGTCCGGCACCTCGTGCACGCGGATTTCGGCTCCAACAATGTCCTG
ACGGACAATGGCCGCATAACAGCGGTCATTGACTGGAGCGAGGCGATGTTCGGGGATTCCCAATACGAGG
TCGCCAACATCTTCTTCTGGAGGCCGTGGTTGGCTTGTATGGAGCAGCAGACGCGCTACTTCGAGCGGAG
GCATCCGGAGCTTGCAGGATCGCCGCGGCTCCGGGCGTATATGCTCCGCATTGGTCTTGACCAACTCTAT
CAGAGCTTGGTTGACGGCAATTTCGATGATGCAGCTTGGGCGCAGGGTCGATGCGACGCAATCGTCCGAT
CCGGAGCCGGGACTGTCGGGCGTACACAAATCGCCCGCAGAAGCGCGGCCGTCTGGACCGATGGCTGTGT
AGAAGTACTCGCCGATAGTGGAAACCGACGCCCCAGCACTCGTCCGAGGGCAAAGGAATAGCACGTGCTA
CGAGATTTCGATTCCACCGCCGCCTTCTATGAAAGGTTGGGCTTCGGAATCGTTTTCCGGGACGCCGGCT
GGATGATCCTCCAGCGCGGGGATCTCATGCTGGAGTTCTTCGCCCACCCCAACTTGTTTATTGCAGCTTA
TAATGGTTACAAATAAAGCAATAGCATCACAAATTTCACAAATAAAGCATTTTTTTCACTGCATTCTAGT
TGTGGTTTGTCCAAACTCATCAATGTATCTTATCATGTCTGTATACCGTACGCGCTTGGCGTAATCATGG
TCATAGCTGTTTCCTGTGTGAAATTGTTATCCGCTCACAATTCCACACAACATACGAGCCGGAAGCATAA
AGTGTAAAGCCTGGGGTGCCTAATGAGTGAGCTAACTCACATTAATTGCGTTGCGCTCACTGCCCGCTTT
CCAGTCGGGAAACCTGTCGTGCCAGCTGCATTAATGAATCGGCCAACGCGCGGGGAGAGGCGGTTTGCGT
ATTGGGCGCTCTTCCGCTTCCTCGCTCACTGACTCGCTGCGCTCGGTCGTTCGGCTGCGGCGAGCGGTAT
CAGCTCACTCAAAGGCGGTAATACGGTTATCCACAGAATCAGGGGATAACGCAGGAAAGAACATGTGAGC
AAAAGGCCAGCAAAAGGCCAGGAACCGTAAAAAGGCCGCGTTGCTGGCGTTTTTCCATAGGCTCCGCCCC
CCTGACGAGCATCACAAAAATCGACGCTCAAGTCAGAGGTGGCGAAACCCGACAGGACTATAAAGATACC
AGGCGTTTCCCCCTGGAAGCTCCCTCGTGCGCTCTCCTGTTCCGACCCTGCCGCTTACCGGATACCTGTC
CGCCTTTCTCCCTTCGGGAAGCGTGGCGCTTTCTCATAGCTCACGCTGTAGGTATCTCAGTTCGGTGTAG
GTCGTTCGCTCCAAGCTGGGCTGTGTGCACGAACCCCCCGTTCAGCCCGACCGCTGCGCCTTATCCGGTA
ACTATCGTCTTGAGTCCAACCCGGTAAGACACGACTTATCGCCACTGGCAGCAGCCACTGGTAACAGGAT
TAGCAGAGCGAGGTATGTAGGCGGTGCTACAGAGTTCTTGAAGTGGTGGCCTAACTACGGCTACACTAGA
AGGACAGTATTTGGTATCTGCGCTCTGCTGAAGCCAGTTACCTTCGGAAAAAGAGTTGGTAGCTCTTGAT
CCGGCAAACAAACCACCGCTGGTAGCGGTGGTTTTTTTGTTTGCAAGCAGCAGATTACGCGCAGAAAAAA
AGGATCTCAAGAAGATCCTTTGATCTTTTCTACGGGGTCTGACGCTCAGTGGAACGAAAACTCACGTTAA
GGGATTTTGGTCATGAGATTATCAAAAAGGATCTTCACCTAGATCCTTTTAAATTAAAAATGAAGTTTTA
AATCAATCTAAAGTATATATGAGTAAACTTGGTCTGACAGTTACCAATGCTTAATCAGTGAGGCACCTAT
CTCAGCGATCTGTCTATTTCGTTCATCCATAGTTGCCTGACTCCCCGTCGTGTAGATAACTACGATACGG
GAGGGCTTACCATCTGGCCCCAGTGCTGCAATGATACCGCGAGACCCACGCTCACCGGCTCCAGATTTAT
CAGCAATAAACCAGCCAGCCGGAAGGGCCGAGCGCAGAAGTGGTCCTGCAACTTTATCCGCCTCCATCCA
GTCTATTAATTGTTGCCGGGAAGCTAGAGTAAGTAGTTCGCCAGTTAATAGTTTGCGCAACGTTGTTGCC
ATTGCTACAGGCATCGTGGTGTCACGCTCGTCGTTTGGTATGGCTTCATTCAGCTCCGGTTCCCAACGAT
CAAGGCGAGTTACATGATCCCCCATGTTGTGCAAAAAAGCGGTTAGCTCCTTCGGTCCTCCGATCGTTGT
CAGAAGTAAGTTGGCCGCAGTGTTATCACTCATGGTTATGGCAGCACTGCATAATTCTCTTACTGTCATG
CCATCCGTAAGATGCTTTTCTGTGACTGGTGAGTACTCAACCAAGTCATTCTGAGAATAGTGTATGCGGC
GACCGAGTTGCTCTTGCCCGGCGTCAATACGGGATAATACCGCGCCACATAGCAGAACTTTAAAAGTGCT
CATCATTGGAAAACGTTCTTCGGGGCGAAAACTCTCAAGGATCTTACCGCTGTTGAGATCCAGTTCGATG
TAACCCACTCGTGCACCCAACTGATCTTCAGCATCTTTTACTTTCACCAGCGTTTCTGGGTGAGCAAAAA
CAGGAAGGCAAAATGCCGCAAAAAAGGGAATAAGGGCGACACGGAAATGTTGAATACTCATACTCTTCCT
TTTTCAATATTATTGAAGCATTTATCAGGGTTATTGTCTCATGAGCGGATACATATTTGAATGTATTTAG
AAAAATAAACAAATAGGGGTTCCGCGCACATTTCCCCGAAAAGTGCCACCTAAATTGTAAGCGTTAATAT
TTTGTTAAAATTCGCGTTAAATTTTTGTTAAATCAGCTCATTTTTTAACCAATAGGCCGAAATCGGCAAA
ATCCCTTATAAATCAAAAGAATAGACCGAGATAGGGT
[37 nt withheld, positions 5568-5604]
AAAGAACGTGGACTCCAACGTCAAAGG
[49 nt withheld, positions 5632-5680]
T
[91 nt withheld, positions 5682-5772]
G
[124 nt withheld, positions 5774-5897]
CCCATTCGCCATTCAGGCTGCGCAACTGTTGGGAAGGGCGATCGGTGCGGGCCTCTTCGCTATTACGCCA
GTCGACCATAGCCAATTCAATATGGCGTATATGGACTCATGCCAATTCAATATGGTGGATCTGGACCTGT
GCCAATTCAATATGGCGTATATGGACTCGTGCCAATTCAATATGGTGGATCTGGACCCCAGCCAATTCAA
TATGGCGGACTTGGCACCATGCCAATTCAATATGGCGGACTTGGCACTGTGCCAACTGGGGAGGGGTCTA
CTTGGCACGGTGCCAAGTTTGAGGAGGGGTCTTGGCCCTGTGCCAAGTCCGCCATATTGAATTGGCATGG
TGCCAATAATGGCGGCCATATTGGCTATATGCCAGGATCAATATATAGGCAATATCCAATATGGCCCTAT
GCCAATATGGCTATTGGCCAGGTTCAATACTATGTATTGGCCCTATGCCATATAGTATTCCATATATGGG
TTTTCCTATTGACGTAGATAGCCCCTCCCAATGGGCGGTCCCATATACCATATATGGGGCTTCCTAATAC
CGCCCATAGCCACTCCCCCATTGACGTCAATGGTCTCTATATATGGTCTTTCCTATTGACGTCATATGGG
CGGTCCTATTGACGTATATGGCGCCTCCCCCATTGACGTCAATTACGGTAAATGGCCCGCCTGGCTCAAT
GCCCATTGACGTCAATAGGACCACCCACCATTGACGTCAATGGGATGGCTCATTGCCCATTCATATCCGT
TCTCACGCCCCCTATTGACGTCAATGACGGTAAATGGCCCACTTGGCAGTACATCAATATCTATTAATAG
TAACTTGGCAAGTACATTACTATTGGAAGGACGCCAGGGTACATTGGCAGTACTCCCATTGACGTCAATG
GCGGTAAATGGCCCGCGATGGCTGCCAAGTACATCCCCATTGACGTCAATGGGGAGGGGCAATGACGCAA
ATGGGCGTTCCATTGACGTAAATGGGCGGTAGGCGTGCCTAATGGGAGGTCTATATAAGCAATGCTCGTT
TAGGGAAC
Features (pLannotate 1.2.2; 18 found; start..end, strand, type, name):
     35..53      +  promoter       SP6 promoter: promoter for bacteriophage SP6 RNA polymerase
    608..1322    +  CDS            superecliptic pHluorin (fragment): pH-sensitive mutant of green fluorescent protein (Ng et al., 2002) excited strongly by blue light at neutral pH but minimally fluorescent at acidic pH
   1332..1349    -  promoter       T7 promoter (fragment): promoter for bacteriophage T7 RNA polymerase
   1354..1488    -  polyA_signal   SV40 poly(A) signal: SV40 polyadenylation signal
   1598..1927    +  promoter       SV40 promoter: SV40 enhancer and early promoter
   1976..3001    +  CDS            HygR: aminoglycoside phosphotransferase from E. coli; aph(4)-Ia; confers resistance to hygromycin
   3011..3136    +  CDS            ble (fragment): BLE_KLEPN - Experimental evidence at protein level: Swiss-Prot protein existence level 1. Binding protein with a strong affinity to the bleomycin family of antibiotics. Binds to CL990; an antimitotic-antibiotic compound. From Klebsiella pneumoniae.
   3131..3252    +  polyA_signal   SV40 poly(A) signal: SV40 polyadenylation signal
   3314..3330    -  protein_bind   lac operator: The lac repressor binds to the lac operator to inhibit transcription in E. coli. This inhibition can be relieved by adding lactose or isopropyl-β-D-thiogalactopyranoside (IPTG). lac repressor encoded by lacI
   3338..3368    -  promoter       lac promoter: promoter for the E. coli lac operon
   3383..3404    -  protein_bind   CAP binding site: CAP binding activates transcription in the presence of cAMP. E. coli catabolite activator protein
   3417..3509    -  CDS            lacI (fragment): lac repressor; lacI; The lac repressor binds to the lac operator to inhibit transcription in E. coli. This inhibition can be relieved by adding lactose or isopropyl-β-D-thiogalactopyranoside (IPTG).
   3692..4280    -  rep_origin     ori: high-copy-number ColE1/pMB1/pBR322/pUC origin of replication
   4451..5311    -  CDS            AmpR: β-lactamase; bla; confers resistance to ampicillin, carbenicillin, and related antibiotics
   5312..5416    -  promoter       AmpR promoter: bla
   5469..5897    -  rep_origin     f1 ori (sequence partly withheld): f1 bacteriophage origin of replication; arrow indicates direction of (+) strand synthesis
   5902..5968    -  CDS            lacZα (fragment): LacZα fragment of β-galactosidase; lacZ fragment
   5971..6955    +  promoter       CMV IE94 promoter: enhancer/promoter region of simian cytomegalovirus major immediate early transcription unit IE94
