[The description below was written by a language model from this plasmid's Addgene catalogue record and pLannotate feature annotations shown in this document.]
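Description:
Zebrafish ArcLight Q175 is a mammalian expression plasmid of 6,955 bp built on a pCS2+ backbone. It encodes a genetically encoded fluorescent voltage sensor of the ArcLight family, engineered for faster response kinetics. In bacteria it is maintained at high copy through a ColE1/pUC-type origin with ampicillin selection (AmpR under its own bla promoter). An f1 origin and remnants of lac regulatory and lacZα sequences are also annotated. For selection in mammalian cells, an SV40 enhancer/early promoter drives a hygromycin resistance gene, which is followed by a short ble fragment and an SV40 polyadenylation signal.

The roughly 1.25 kb insert fuses the voltage-sensing domain of the zebrafish voltage-sensitive phosphatase (Dr-VSP, gene tpte) to super ecliptic pHluorin, a pH-sensitive GFP variant derived from Aequorea victoria. The voltage-sensing domain carries an R153Q mutation and an extra glutamate inserted directly after the start methionine. It is truncated at Q176, which corresponds to Q175 in the original numbering and gives the construct its name. The pHluorin, which carries the ArcLight-defining A227D mutation, is attached at that C-terminal position, so voltage-driven movements of the sensing domain are reported as changes in fluorescence.

Expression is driven by the simian CMV IE94 enhancer/promoter typical of pCS2+ and terminated by an SV40 poly(A) signal. An SP6 promoter lies just upstream of the coding region, a standard pCS2+ feature that can support in vitro transcription of sense RNA. The automated feature table annotates only the pHluorin portion of the fusion, leaving the zebrafish voltage-sensing domain upstream of it unlabelled. The construct is intended for optical recording of membrane potential changes in transfected cells.
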