Addgene plasmid #53616: Zebrafish ArcLight Q175
Purpose: Genetically encoded voltage sensor ArcLight with improved kinetics
Depositing lab: Vincent Pieribone. Depositing organization: John B. Pierce Laboratory. Publication: Fluorescent protein voltage probes derived from ArcLight that respond to membrane voltage changes with fast kinetics. Han Z, Jin L, Platisa J, Cohen LB, Baker BJ, Pieribone VA. PLoS One. 2013 Nov 27;8(11):e81295. doi: 10.1371/journal.pone.0081295. eCollection 2013. PubMed 24312287.
Backbone
  Vector backbone: pCS2+
  Backbone size w/o insert (bp): 5701
  Total vector size (bp): 6955
  Vector type: Mammalian Expression
  Selectable markers: Hygromycin
Growth in bacteria
  Bacterial resistance: Ampicillin, 100 μg/mL
  Growth temperature: 37°C
  Growth strain: Top10
  Copy number: High Copy
Gene/Insert
  Gene/Insert name: Zebrafish ArcLight-Q175 (alt names: Zebrafish-Q175; Dr-VSD ArcLight Q175)
  Species: D. rerio (zebrafish), Synthetic; Aequorea victoria
  Insert size (bp): 1254
  Mutation: Dr-VSD contains R153Q mutation and an amino acid E (GAG) introduced immediately after starting M (ATG); Dr-VSP is truncated at Q176 (Q175 in the original Dr-VSP sequence) and super ecliptic pHluorin containing a A227D (FP numbering) mutation is fused to the C-terminal (after Q176).
  GenBank ID: NP_001020629.1 AY533296
  Entrez Gene: tpte (a.k.a. tpip, vsp, wu:fd20e11, wu:fi24b06)
  Promoter: CMV
  Cloning method: Restriction Enzyme; 5′ cloning site HindIII (not destroyed); 3′ cloning site BgIII (destroyed during cloning)
  Sequencing primers: 5′ AGAGGGTGAAGGTGATGCAACATAC; 3′ ACCTTCGGGCATGGCACTCTTG
Terms and licenses: Academic/Nonprofit Terms; Industry Terms: Not Available to Industry
How to cite: Zebrafish ArcLight Q175 was a gift from Vincent Pieribone (Addgene plasmid # 53616 ; http://n2t.net/addgene:53616 ; RRID:Addgene_53616)
