>Addgene plasmid #53616 | Zebrafish ArcLight Q175 | addgene partial sequence | sequence record 92091 | CMV-F 5'-CGCAAATGGGCGGTAGGCGTG-3'
ACCGCCATTCTGCCTGGGGACGTCGGAGCTAGCTTGATTNAGGTGACACTATAGAATACAAGCTTCGCCA
CCATGGAGACGTCTGTGCATTTTAACCCTGGGTTAGATTCCAAAGAAGTTAATGGTAATTCGGTGAAAGA
AGAGGCAGAGGTGCAGATCGATGATGGAAAGGAAGAAACCAAAGACCCAGACACAATGTACCATCAGGTC
CGGAAAAAGATAACTCCTTTTGTGATGTCCTTTGGTTTTCGTGTTTTTGGCCTGGTACTGATCATCTTGG
ACATCATTATGGTCATTGTGGACTTGTCTCTTTCTGAGAAGAGTCGTGATGTTGGAGGTGCACCGGAGAC
TGTTTCTCTGGTCATCTCTTTCTTTTTTCTCATCGATGTATTGCTCCGTGTTTATGTGGAGGGATTCAAG
GTGTATTTCAGCTCAAAACTGAATATAGTAGATGCTTGTATTGTGGTCATTACTCTGGTGGTCACCATGA
TCTACGCATTCTCCGATTTCTCAGGAGCCAGTCTGATTCCCCAGGTGGTGACATTCCTGAGGTCTCTGAG
GATCCTAATTCTGGTACGCATCTTCAGACTGGCCTCGCAGGGAGATCCCATGAGTAAAGGAGAAGAACTT
TTCACTGGAGTTGTCCCAATTCTTGTTGAATTAGATGGTGATGTTAATGGGCACAAATTTTCTGTCAGTG
GAGAGGGTGAAGGTGATGCAACATACGGAAAACTTACCCTTAAATTTATTTGCACTACTGGAAAACTACC
TGTTCCATGGCCAA
