>Addgene plasmid #53616 | Zebrafish ArcLight Q175 | addgene partial sequence | sequence record 93496 | pBABE3 5'-ACCCTAACTGACACACATTCC-3'
CGCGGATATCAATTAAAAAACCTCCCACACCTCCCCCTGAACCTGAAACATAAAATGAATGCAATTGTTG
TTGTTAACTTGTTTATTGCAGCTTATAATGGTTACAAATAAAGCAATAGCATCACAAATTTCACAAATAA
AGCATTTTTTTCACTGCATTCTAGTTGTGGTTTGTCCAAACTCATCAATGTATCTTATCATGTCTGGATC
TACGTAATACGACTCACTATAGTTCTAGATCATTTGTATAGTTCATCCATGCCATGTGTAATCCCATCAG
CTGTTACAAACTCAAGAAGGACCATGTGGTCTCTCTTTTCGTTGGGATCTTTCGAAAGAGTAGAAGTTGT
AAACAGGTAATGGTTGTCTGGTAAAAGGACGGGCCCATCGCCAATTGGAGTATTTTGTTGATAATGGTCT
GCTAGTTGAACGCCTCCATCTTCAATGTTGTGTCTAATTTTGAAGTTAGCTTTGATTCCATTCTTTTGTT
TGTCTGCCATGATGTACACCTGGTGATCGTTATAGTTGTATTCCAATTTGTGTCCAAGAATGTTTCCATC
TTCTTTAAAATCAATACCTTTTAACTCGATTCTATTAACAAGGGTATCACCTTCAAACTTGACTTCAGCA
CGTGTCTTGTAGTTCCCGTCATCTTTGAAAAATATAGTTCTTTCCTGTACATAACCTTCGGGCATGGCAC
TCTTGAAAAAGTCATGCCGTTTCATATGATCTGGGTATCTTGAAAAGCATTGAACACCATAAGTTAAAGT
AGTGACAAGTGTTGGCCATGGA
